LOCUS       Exported 7815 bp ds-DNA circular SYN 12-MAY-2021
DEFINITION  Bacterial expression of human 6His-tagged SUMO1, SUMO-E1 and
            SUMO-E2.
ACCESSION   .
VERSION     .
KEYWORDS    pSUMO1
SOURCE      synthetic DNA construct
  ORGANISM  synthetic DNA construct
REFERENCE   1 (bases 1 to 7815)
  AUTHORS   Weber AR, Schuermann D, Schar P
  TITLE     Versatile Recombinant SUMOylation System for the Production of
            SUMO-Modified Protein.
  JOURNAL   PLoS One. 2014 Jul 9;9(7):e102157. doi:
            10.1371/journal.pone.0102157. eCollection 2014.
  PUBMED    25007328
REFERENCE   2 (bases 1 to 7815)
  AUTHORS   .
  TITLE     Direct Submission
  JOURNAL   Exported May 12, 2021 from SnapGene Server 1.1.58
            http://www.snapgene.com
FEATURES             Location/Qualifiers
     source          1..7815
                     /organism="synthetic DNA construct"
                     /mol_type="other DNA"
     promoter        2..20
                     /label=T7 promoter
                     /note="promoter for bacteriophage T7 RNA polymerase"
     protein_bind    21..45
                     /label=lac operator
                     /bound_moiety="lac repressor encoded by lacI"
                     /note="The lac repressor binds to the lac operator to
                     inhibit transcription in E. coli. This inhibition can be
                     relieved by adding lactose or
                     isopropyl-beta-D-thiogalactopyranoside (IPTG)."
     CDS             101..118
                     /codon_start=1
                     /product="6xHis affinity tag"
                     /label=6xHis
                     /translation="HHHHHH"
     promoter        579..597
                     /label=T7 promoter
                     /note="promoter for bacteriophage T7 RNA polymerase"
     protein_bind    598..622
                     /label=lac operator
                     /bound_moiety="lac repressor encoded by lacI"
                     /note="The lac repressor binds to the lac operator to
                     inhibit transcription in E. coli. This inhibition can be
                     relieved by adding lactose or
                     isopropyl-beta-D-thiogalactopyranoside (IPTG)."
     CDS             1154..1198
                     /codon_start=1
                     /product="affinity and epitope tag derived from pancreatic
                     ribonuclease A"
                     /label=S-Tag
                     /translation="KETAAAKFERQHMDS"
     terminator      1250..1297
                     /label=T7 terminator
                     /note="transcription terminator for bacteriophage T7 RNA
                     polymerase"
     promoter        1382..1400
                     /label=T7 promoter
                     /note="promoter for bacteriophage T7 RNA polymerase"
     protein_bind    1401..1425
                     /label=lac operator
                     /bound_moiety="lac repressor encoded by lacI"
                     /note="The lac repressor binds to the lac operator to
                     inhibit transcription in E. coli. This inhibition can be
                     relieved by adding lactose or
                     isopropyl-beta-D-thiogalactopyranoside (IPTG)."
     terminator      4514..4561
                     /label=T7 terminator
                     /note="transcription terminator for bacteriophage T7 RNA
                     polymerase"
     CDS             complement(4732..5523)
                     /codon_start=1
                     /gene="aadA"
                     /product="aminoglycoside adenylyltransferase (Murphy,
                     1985)"
                     /label=SmR
                     /note="confers resistance to spectinomycin and
                     streptomycin"
                     /translation="MREAVIAEVSTQLSEVVGVIERHLEPTLLAVHLYGSAVDGGLKPH
                     SDIDLLVTVTVRLDETTRRALINDLLETSASPGESEILRAVEVTIVVHDDIIPWRYPAK
                     RELQFGEWQRNDILAGIFEPATIDIDLAILLTKAREHSVALVGPAAEELFDPVPEQDLF
                     EALNETLTLWNSPPDWAGDERNVVLTLSRIWYSAVTGKIAPKDVAADWAMERLPAQYQP
                     VILEARQAYLGQEEDRLASRADQLEEFVHYVKGEITKVVGK"
     promoter        complement(5524..5615)
                     /gene="bla"
                     /label=AmpR promoter
     rep_origin      complement(5663..6401)
                     /direction=LEFT
                     /label=CloDF13 ori
                     /note="Plasmids containing the CloDF13 (CDF) origin of
                     replication can be propagated in E. coli cells that contain
                     additional plasmids with compatible origins."
     CDS             complement(6611..7693)
                     /codon_start=1
                     /gene="lacI"
                     /product="lac repressor"
                     /label=lacI
                     /note="The lac repressor binds to the lac operator to
                     inhibit transcription in E. coli. This inhibition can be
                     relieved by adding lactose or
                     isopropyl-beta-D-thiogalactopyranoside (IPTG)."
                     /translation="MKPVTLYDVAEYAGVSYQTVSRVVNQASHVSAKTREKVEAAMAEL
                     NYIPNRVAQQLAGKQSLLIGVATSSLALHAPSQIVAAIKSRADQLGASVVVSMVERSGV
                     EACKAAVHNLLAQRVSGLIINYPLDDQDAIAVEAACTNVPALFLDVSDQTPINSIIFSH
                     EDGTRLGVEHLVALGHQQIALLAGPLSSVSARLRLAGWHKYLTRNQIQPIAEREGDWSA
                     MSGFQQTMQMLNEGIVPTAMLVANDQMALGAMRAITESGLRVGADISVVGYDDTEDSSC
                     YIPPLTTIKQDFRLLGQTSVDRLLQLSQGQAVKGNQLLPVSLVKRKTTLAPNTQTASPR
                     ALADSLMQLARQVSRLESGQ"
     primer_bind     7655..7674
                     /label=LacI-R
                     /note="LacI, reverse primer"
     promoter        complement(7694..7771)
                     /gene="lacI"
                     /label=lacI promoter
ORIGIN
        1 ttaatacgac tcactatagg ggaattgtga gcggataaca attcccctgt agaaataatt
       61 ttgtttaact ttaataagga gatataccat gggcagcagc catcaccatc atcaccacag
      121 ccaggatctg gttccgcgta tgtctgacca ggaggccaaa ccttcaactg aggacttggg
      181 ggataagaag gaaggtgaat atattaaact caaagtcatt ggacaggata gcagtgagat
      241 tcacttcaaa gtgaaaatga caacacatct caagaaactc aaagaatcat actgtcaaag
      301 acagggtgtt ccaatgaatt cactcaggtt tctctttgag ggtcagagaa ttgctgataa
      361 tcatactcca aaagaactgg gaatggagga agaagatgtg attgaagttt atcaggaaca
      421 aacggggggt tagggatccc cgggaattca tcgtgactga ctgacgctgc aggtcgacaa
      481 gcttgcggcc gcataatgct taaccccttg gggcctctaa acgggtcttg aggggttttt
      541 tgcatgcatc gtattgtaca cggccgcata atcgaaatta atacgactca ctatagggga
      601 attgtgagcg gataacaatt ccccatctta gtatattagt taagtataag aaggagatat
      661 acatatgtcg gggatcgccc tcagcagact cgcccaggag aggaaagcat ggaggaaaga
      721 ccacccattt ggtttcgtgg ctgtcccaac aaaaaatccc gatggcacga tgaacctcat
      781 gaactgggag tgcgccattc cgggaaagaa agggactccg tgggaaggag gcttgtttaa
      841 actacggatg cttttcaaag atgattatcc atcttcgcca ccaaaatgta aattcgaacc
      901 accattattt cacccgaatg tgtacccttc ggggacagtg tgcctgtcca tcttagagga
      961 ggacaaggac tggaggccag ccatcacaat caaacagatc ctattaggaa tacaggaact
     1021 tctaaatgaa ccaaatatcc aagacccagc tcaagcagag gcctacacga tttactgcca
     1081 aaacagagtg gagtacgaga aaagggtccg agcacaagcc aagaagtttg cgccctcata
     1141 actcgagtct ggtaaagaaa ccgctgctgc gaaatttgaa cgccagcaca tggactcgtc
     1201 tactagcgca gcttaattaa cctaggctgc tgccaccgct gagcaataac tagcataacc
     1261 ccttggggcc tctaaacggg tcttgagggg ttttttgctg aaacctcagg catttgagaa
     1321 gcacggtacc attaagtcga acagaaagta atcgtattgt acacggccgc ataatcgaaa
     1381 ttaatacgac tcactatagg ggaattgtga gcggataaca attccccatc ttagtatatt
     1441 agttaagtat aagaaggaga tatacatatg gcagatctca attcccgggt cgacatggca
     1501 ctgtcgcggg ggctgccccg ggagctggct gaggcggtgg ccgggggccg ggtgctggtg
     1561 gtgggggcgg gcggcatcgg ctgcgagctc ctcaagaatc tcgtgctcac cggtttctcc
     1621 cacatcgacc tgattgatct ggatactatt gatgtaagca acctcaacag acagtttttg
     1681 tttcaaaaga aacatgttgg aagatcaaag gcacaggttg ccaaggaaag tgtactgcag
     1741 ttttacccga aagctaatat cgttgcctac catgacagca tcatgaaccc tgactataat
     1801 gtggaatttt tccgacagtt tatactggtt atgaatgctt tagataacag agctgcccga
     1861 aaccatgtta atagaatgtg cctggcagct gatgttcctc ttattgaaag tggaacagct
     1921 gggtatcttg gacaagtaac tactatcaaa aagggtgtga ccgagtgtta tgagtgtcat
     1981 cctaagccga cccagagaac ctttcctggc tgtacaattc gtaacacacc ttcagaacct
     2041 atacattgca tcgtttgggc aaagtacttg ttcaaccagt tgtttgggga agaagatgct
     2101 gatcaagaag tatctcctga cagagctgac cctgaagctg cctgggaacc aacggaagcc
     2161 gaagccagag ctagagcatc taatgaagat ggtgacatta aacgtatttc tactaaggaa
     2221 tgggctaaat caactggata tgatccagtt aaacttttta ccaagctttt taaagatgac
     2281 atcaggtatc tgttgacaat ggacaaacta tggcggaaaa ggaaacctcc agttccgttg
     2341 gactgggctg aagtacaaag tcaaggagaa gaaacgaatg catcagatca acagaatgaa
     2401 ccccagttag gcctgaaaga ccagcaggtt ctagatgtaa agagctatgc acgtcttttt
     2461 tcaaagagca tcgagacttt gagagttcat ttagcagaaa agggggatgg agctgagctc
     2521 atatgggata aggatgaccc atctgcaatg gattttgtca cctctgctgc aaacctcagg
     2581 atgcatattt tcagtatgaa tatgaagagt agatttgata tcaaatcaat ggcagggaac
     2641 attattcctg ctattgctac tactaatgca gtaattgctg ggttgatagt attggaagga
     2701 ttgaagattt tatcaggaaa aatagaccag tgcagaacaa tttttttgaa taaacaacca
     2761 aacccaagaa agaagcttct tgtgccttgt gcactggatc ctcccaaccc caattgttat
     2821 gtatgtgcca gcaagccaga ggtgactgtg cggctgaatg tccataaagt gactgttctc
     2881 accttacaag acaagatagt gaaagaaaaa tttgctatgg tagcaccaga tgtccaaatt
     2941 gaagatggga aaggaacaat cctaatatct tccgaagagg gagagacgga agctaataat
     3001 cacaagaagt tgtcagaatt tggaattaga aatggcagcc ggcttcaagc agatgacttc
     3061 ctccaggact atactttatt gatcaacatc cttcatagtg aagacctagg aaaggacgtt
     3121 gaatttgaag ttgttggtga tgctccggaa aaagtggggc ccaaacaagc tgaagatgct
     3181 gccaaaagca taaccaatgg cagtgatgat ggagctcagc cctccacctc cacagctcaa
     3241 gagcaagatg acgttctcat agttgattcg gatgaagaag attcttcaaa taatgccgac
     3301 gtcagtgaag aagagagaag ccgcaagagg aaattagatg agaaagagaa tctcagtgca
     3361 aagaggtcac gtatagaaca gaaggaagag cttgatgatg tcatagcatt agattgagcg
     3421 gccgcattaa aaggaggaat taactatggt ggagaaggag gaggctggcg gcggcattag
     3481 cgaggaggag gcggcacagt atgaccggca gatccgcctg tggggactgg aggcccagaa
     3541 acggctgcgg gcctctcggg tgcttcttgt cggcttgaaa ggacttgggg ctgaaattgc
     3601 caagaatctc atcttggcag gagtgaaagg actgaccatg ctggatcacg aacaggtaac
     3661 tccagaagat cccggagctc agttcttgat tcgtactggg tctgttggcc gaaatagggc
     3721 tgaagcctct ttggagcgag ctcagaatct caaccccatg gtggatgtga aggtggacac
     3781 tgaggatata gagaagaaac cagagtcatt tttcactcaa ttcgatgctg tgtgtctgac
     3841 ttgctgctcc agggatgtca tagttaaagt tgaccagatc tgtcacaaaa atagcatcaa
     3901 gttctttaca ggagatgttt ttggctacca tggatacaca tttgccaatc taggagagca
     3961 tgagtttgta gaggagaaaa ctaaagttgc caaagttagc caaggagtag aagatgggcc
     4021 cgacaccaag agagcaaaac ttgattcttc tgagacaacg atggtcaaaa agaaggtggt
     4081 cttctgccct gttaaagaag ccctggaggt ggactggagc agtgagaaag caaaggctgc
     4141 tctgaagcgc acgacctccg actactttct ccttcaagtg ctcttaaagt tccgtacaga
     4201 taaaggaaga gatcccagtt ctgatacata tgaggaagat tctgagttgt tgctccagat
     4261 acgaaatgat gtgcttgact cactgggtat tagtcctgac ctgcttcctg aggactttgt
     4321 caggtactgc ttctccgaga tggccccagt gtgtgcggtg gttggaggga ttttggcaca
     4381 ggaaattgtg aaggccctgt ctcagcggga ccctcctcac aacaacttct tcttcttcga
     4441 tggcatgaag gggaatggga ttgtggagtg ccttggcccc aagggctagg ctgctgccac
     4501 cgctgagcaa taactagcat aaccccttgg ggcctctaaa cgggtcttga ggggtttttt
     4561 gctgaaacct caggcatttg agaagcacac ggtcacactg cttccggtag tcaataaacc
     4621 ggtaaaccag caatagacat aagcggctat ttaacgaccc tgccctgaac cgacgaccgg
     4681 gtcatcgtgg ccggatcttg cggcccctcg gcttgaacga attgttagac attatttgcc
     4741 gactaccttg gtgatctcgc ctttcacgta gtggacaaat tcttccaact gatctgcgcg
     4801 cgaggccaag cgatcttctt cttgtccaag ataagcctgt ctagcttcaa gtatgacggg
     4861 ctgatactgg gccggcaggc gctccattgc ccagtcggca gcgacatcct tcggcgcgat
     4921 tttgccggtt actgcgctgt accaaatgcg ggacaacgta agcactacat ttcgctcatc
     4981 gccagcccag tcgggcggcg agttccatag cgttaaggtt tcatttagcg cctcaaatag
     5041 atcctgttca ggaaccggat caaagagttc ctccgccgct ggacctacca aggcaacgct
     5101 atgttctctt gcttttgtca gcaagatagc cagatcaatg tcgatcgtgg ctggctcgaa
     5161 gatacctgca agaatgtcat tgcgctgcca ttctccaaat tgcagttcgc gcttagctgg
     5221 ataacgccac ggaatgatgt cgtcgtgcac aacaatggtg acttctacag cgcggagaat
     5281 ctcgctctct ccaggggaag ccgaagtttc caaaaggtcg ttgatcaaag ctcgccgcgt
     5341 tgtttcatca agccttacgg tcaccgtaac cagcaaatca atatcactgt gtggcttcag
     5401 gccgccatcc actgcggagc cgtacaaatg tacggccagc aacgtcggtt cgagatggcg
     5461 ctcgatgacg ccaactacct ctgatagttg agtcgatact tcggcgatca ccgcttccct
     5521 catactcttc ctttttcaat attattgaag catttatcag ggttattgtc tcatgagcgg
     5581 atacatattt gaatgtattt agaaaaataa acaaatagct agctcactcg gtcgctacgc
     5641 tccgggcgtg agactgcggc gggcgctgcg gacacataca aagttaccca cagattccgt
     5701 ggataagcag gggactaaca tgtgaggcaa aacagcaggg ccgcgccggt ggcgtttttc
     5761 cataggctcc gccctcctgc cagagttcac ataaacagac gcttttccgg tgcatctgtg
     5821 ggagccgtga ggctcaacca tgaatctgac agtacgggcg aaacccgaca ggacttaaag
     5881 atccccaccg tttccggcgg gtcgctccct cttgcgctct cctgttccga ccctgccgtt
     5941 taccggatac ctgttccgcc tttctccctt acgggaagtg tggcgctttc tcatagctca
     6001 cacactggta tctcggctcg gtgtaggtcg ttcgctccaa gctgggctgt aagcaagaac
     6061 tccccgttca gcccgactgc tgcgccttat ccggtaactg ttcacttgag tccaacccgg
     6121 aaaagcacgg taaaacgcca ctggcagcag ccattggtaa ctgggagttc gcagaggatt
     6181 tgtttagcta aacacgcggt tgctcttgaa gtgtgcgcca aagtccggct acactggaag
     6241 gacagatttg gttgctgtgc tctgcgaaag ccagttacca cggttaagca gttccccaac
     6301 tgacttaacc ttcgatcaaa ccacctcccc aggtggtttt ttcgtttaca gggcaaaaga
     6361 ttacgcgcag aaaaaaagga tctcaagaag atcctttgat cttttctact gaaccgctct
     6421 agatttcagt gcaatttatc tcttcaaatg tagcacctga agtcagcccc atacgatata
     6481 agttgtaatt ctcatgttag tcatgccccg cgcccaccgg aaggagctga ctgggttgaa
     6541 ggctctcaag ggcatcggtc gagatcccgg tgcctaatga gtgagctaac ttacattaat
     6601 tgcgttgcgc tcactgcccg ctttccagtc gggaaacctg tcgtgccagc tgcattaatg
     6661 aatcggccaa cgcgcgggga gaggcggttt gcgtattggg cgccagggtg gtttttcttt
     6721 tcaccagtga gacgggcaac agctgattgc ccttcaccgc ctggccctga gagagttgca
     6781 gcaagcggtc cacgctggtt tgccccagca ggcgaaaatc ctgtttgatg gtggttaacg
     6841 gcgggatata acatgagctg tcttcggtat cgtcgtatcc cactaccgag atgtccgcac
     6901 caacgcgcag cccggactcg gtaatggcgc gcattgcgcc cagcgccatc tgatcgttgg
     6961 caaccagcat cgcagtggga acgatgccct cattcagcat ttgcatggtt tgttgaaaac
     7021 cggacatggc actccagtcg ccttcccgtt ccgctatcgg ctgaatttga ttgcgagtga
     7081 gatatttatg ccagccagcc agacgcagac gcgccgagac agaacttaat gggcccgcta
     7141 acagcgcgat ttgctggtga cccaatgcga ccagatgctc cacgcccagt cgcgtaccgt
     7201 cttcatggga gaaaataata ctgttgatgg gtgtctggtc agagacatca agaaataacg
     7261 ccggaacatt agtgcaggca gcttccacag caatggcatc ctggtcatcc agcggatagt
     7321 taatgatcag cccactgacg cgttgcgcga gaagattgtg caccgccgct ttacaggctt
     7381 cgacgccgct tcgttctacc atcgacacca ccacgctggc acccagttga tcggcgcgag
     7441 atttaatcgc cgcgacaatt tgcgacggcg cgtgcagggc cagactggag gtggcaacgc
     7501 caatcagcaa cgactgtttg cccgccagtt gttgtgccac gcggttggga atgtaattca
     7561 gctccgccat cgccgcttcc actttttccc gcgttttcgc agaaacgtgg ctggcctggt
     7621 tcaccacgcg ggaaacggtc tgataagaga caccggcata ctctgcgaca tcgtataacg
     7681 ttactggttt cacattcacc accctgaatt gactctcttc cgggcgctat catgccatac
     7741 cgcgaaaggt tttgcgccat tcgatggtgt ccgggatctc gacgctctcc cttatgcgac
     7801 tcctgcatta ggaaa
//
