>Addgene plasmid #52258 | pSUMO1 | addgene full sequence | sequence record 449374 | Addgene NGS Result
TTAATACGACTCACTATAGGGGAATTGTGAGCGGATAACAATTCCCCTGTAGAAATAATTTTGTTTAACT
TTAATAAGGAGATATACCATGGGCAGCAGCCATCACCATCATCACCACAGCCAGGATCTGGTTCCGCGTA
TGTCTGACCAGGAGGCCAAACCTTCAACTGAGGACTTGGGGGATAAGAAGGAAGGTGAATATATTAAACT
CAAAGTCATTGGACAGGATAGCAGTGAGATTCACTTCAAAGTGAAAATGACAACACATCTCAAGAAACTC
AAAGAATCATACTGTCAAAGACAGGGTGTTCCAATGAATTCACTCAGGTTTCTCTTTGAGGGTCAGAGAA
TTGCTGATAATCATACTCCAAAAGAACTGGGAATGGAGGAAGAAGATGTGATTGAAGTTTATCAGGAACA
AACGGGGGGTTAGGGATCCCCGGGAATTCATCGTGACTGACTGACGCTGCAGGTCGACAAGCTTGCGGCC
GCATAATGCTTAACCCCTTGGGGCCTCTAAACGGGTCTTGAGGGGTTTTTTGCATGCATCGTATTGTACA
CGGCCGCATAATCGAAATTAATACGACTCACTATAGGGGAATTGTGAGCGGATAACAATTCCCCATCTTA
GTATATTAGTTAAGTATAAGAAGGAGATATACATATGTCGGGGATCGCCCTCAGCAGACTCGCCCAGGAG
AGGAAAGCATGGAGGAAAGACCACCCATTTGGTTTCGTGGCTGTCCCAACAAAAAATCCCGATGGCACGA
TGAACCTCATGAACTGGGAGTGCGCCATTCCGGGAAAGAAAGGGACTCCGTGGGAAGGAGGCTTGTTTAA
ACTACGGATGCTTTTCAAAGATGATTATCCATCTTCGCCACCAAAATGTAAATTCGAACCACCATTATTT
CACCCGAATGTGTACCCTTCGGGGACAGTGTGCCTGTCCATCTTAGAGGAGGACAAGGACTGGAGGCCAG
CCATCACAATCAAACAGATCCTATTAGGAATACAGGAACTTCTAAATGAACCAAATATCCAAGACCCAGC
TCAAGCAGAGGCCTACACGATTTACTGCCAAAACAGAGTGGAGTACGAGAAAAGGGTCCGAGCACAAGCC
AAGAAGTTTGCGCCCTCATAACTCGAGTCTGGTAAAGAAACCGCTGCTGCGAAATTTGAACGCCAGCACA
TGGACTCGTCTACTAGCGCAGCTTAATTAACCTAGGCTGCTGCCACCGCTGAGCAATAACTAGCATAACC
CCTTGGGGCCTCTAAACGGGTCTTGAGGGGTTTTTTGCTGAAACCTCAGGCATTTGAGAAGCACGGTACC
ATTAAGTCGAACAGAAAGTAATCGTATTGTACACGGCCGCATAATCGAAATTAATACGACTCACTATAGG
GGAATTGTGAGCGGATAACAATTCCCCATCTTAGTATATTAGTTAAGTATAAGAAGGAGATATACATATG
GCAGATCTCAATTCCCGGGTCGACATGGCACTGTCGCGGGGGCTGCCCCGGGAGCTGGCTGAGGCGGTGG
CCGGGGGCCGGGTGCTGGTGGTGGGGGCGGGCGGCATCGGCTGCGAGCTCCTCAAGAATCTCGTGCTCAC
CGGTTTCTCCCACATCGACCTGATTGATCTGGATACTATTGATGTAAGCAACCTCAACAGACAGTTTTTG
TTTCAAAAGAAACATGTTGGAAGATCAAAGGCACAGGTTGCCAAGGAAAGTGTACTGCAGTTTTACCCGA
AAGCTAATATCGTTGCCTACCATGACAGCATCATGAACCCTGACTATAATGTGGAATTTTTCCGACAGTT
TATACTGGTTATGAATGCTTTAGATAACAGAGCTGCCCGAAACCATGTTAATAGAATGTGCCTGGCAGCT
GATGTTCCTCTTATTGAAAGTGGAACAGCTGGGTATCTTGGACAAGTAACTACTATCAAAAAGGGTGTGA
CCGAGTGTTATGAGTGTCATCCTAAGCCGACCCAGAGAACCTTTCCTGGCTGTACAATTCGTAACACACC
TTCAGAACCTATACATTGCATCGTTTGGGCAAAGTACTTGTTCAACCAGTTGTTTGGGGAAGAAGATGCT
GATCAAGAAGTATCTCCTGACAGAGCTGACCCTGAAGCTGCCTGGGAACCAACGGAAGCCGAAGCCAGAG
CTAGAGCATCTAATGAAGATGGTGACATTAAACGTATTTCTACTAAGGAATGGGCTAAATCAACTGGATA
TGATCCAGTTAAACTTTTTACCAAGCTTTTTAAAGATGACATCAGGTATCTGTTGACAATGGACAAACTA
TGGCGGAAAAGGAAACCTCCAGTTCCGTTGGACTGGGCTGAAGTACAAAGTCAAGGAGAAGAAACGAATG
CATCAGATCAACAGAATGAACCCCAGTTAGGCCTGAAAGACCAGCAGGTTCTAGATGTAAAGAGCTATGC
ACGTCTTTTTTCAAAGAGCATCGAGACTTTGAGAGTTCATTTAGCAGAAAAGGGGGATGGAGCTGAGCTC
ATATGGGATAAGGATGACCCATCTGCAATGGATTTTGTCACCTCTGCTGCAAACCTCAGGATGCATATTT
TCAGTATGAATATGAAGAGTAGATTTGATATCAAATCAATGGCAGGGAACATTATTCCTGCTATTGCTAC
TACTAATGCAGTAATTGCTGGGTTGATAGTATTGGAAGGATTGAAGATTTTATCAGGAAAAATAGACCAG
TGCAGAACAATTTTTTTGAATAAACAACCAAACCCAAGAAAGAAGCTTCTTGTGCCTTGTGCACTGGATC
CTCCCAACCCCAATTGTTATGTATGTGCCAGCAAGCCAGAGGTGACTGTGCGGCTGAATGTCCATAAAGT
GACTGTTCTCACCTTACAAGACAAGATAGTGAAAGAAAAATTTGCTATGGTAGCACCAGATGTCCAAATT
GAAGATGGGAAAGGAACAATCCTAATATCTTCCGAAGAGGGAGAGACGGAAGCTAATAATCACAAGAAGT
TGTCAGAATTTGGAATTAGAAATGGCAGCCGGCTTCAAGCAGATGACTTCCTCCAGGACTATACTTTATT
GATCAACATCCTTCATAGTGAAGACCTAGGAAAGGACGTTGAATTTGAAGTTGTTGGTGATGCTCCGGAA
AAAGTGGGGCCCAAACAAGCTGAAGATGCTGCCAAAAGCATAACCAATGGCAGTGATGATGGAGCTCAGC
CCTCCACCTCCACAGCTCAAGAGCAAGATGACGTTCTCATAGTTGATTCGGATGAAGAAGATTCTTCAAA
TAATGCCGACGTCAGTGAAGAAGAGAGAAGCCGCAAGAGGAAATTAGATGAGAAAGAGAATCTCAGTGCA
AAGAGGTCACGTATAGAACAGAAGGAAGAGCTTGATGATGTCATAGCATTAGATTGAGCGGCCGCATTAA
AAGGAGGAATTAACTATGGTGGAGAAGGAGGAGGCTGGCGGCGGCATTAGCGAGGAGGAGGCGGCACAGT
ATGACCGGCAGATCCGCCTGTGGGGACTGGAGGCCCAGAAACGGCTGCGGGCCTCTCGGGTGCTTCTTGT
CGGCTTGAAAGGACTTGGGGCTGAAATTGCCAAGAATCTCATCTTGGCAGGAGTGAAAGGACTGACCATG
CTGGATCACGAACAGGTAACTCCAGAAGATCCCGGAGCTCAGTTCTTGATTCGTACTGGGTCTGTTGGCC
GAAATAGGGCTGAAGCCTCTTTGGAGCGAGCTCAGAATCTCAACCCCATGGTGGATGTGAAGGTGGACAC
TGAGGATATAGAGAAGAAACCAGAGTCATTTTTCACTCAATTCGATGCTGTGTGTCTGACTTGCTGCTCC
AGGGATGTCATAGTTAAAGTTGACCAGATCTGTCACAAAAATAGCATCAAGTTCTTTACAGGAGATGTTT
TTGGCTACCATGGATACACATTTGCCAATCTAGGAGAGCATGAGTTTGTAGAGGAGAAAACTAAAGTTGC
CAAAGTTAGCCAAGGAGTAGAAGATGGGCCCGACACCAAGAGAGCAAAACTTGATTCTTCTGAGACAACG
ATGGTCAAAAAGAAGGTGGTCTTCTGCCCTGTTAAAGAAGCCCTGGAGGTGGACTGGAGCAGTGAGAAAG
CAAAGGCTGCTCTGAAGCGCACGACCTCCGACTACTTTCTCCTTCAAGTGCTCTTAAAGTTCCGTACAGA
TAAAGGAAGAGATCCCAGTTCTGATACATATGAGGAAGATTCTGAGTTGTTGCTCCAGATACGAAATGAT
GTGCTTGACTCACTGGGTATTAGTCCTGACCTGCTTCCTGAGGACTTTGTCAGGTACTGCTTCTCCGAGA
TGGCCCCAGTGTGTGCGGTGGTTGGAGGGATTTTGGCACAGGAAATTGTGAAGGCCCTGTCTCAGCGGGA
CCCTCCTCACAACAACTTCTTCTTCTTCGATGGCATGAAGGGGAATGGGATTGTGGAGTGCCTTGGCCCC
AAGGGCTAGGCTGCTGCCACCGCTGAGCAATAACTAGCATAACCCCTTGGGGCCTCTAAACGGGTCTTGA
GGGGTTTTTTGCTGAAACCTCAGGCATTTGAGAAGCACACGGTCACACTGCTTCCGGTAGTCAATAAACC
GGTAAACCAGCAATAGACATAAGCGGCTATTTAACGACCCTGCCCTGAACCGACGACCGGGTCATCGTGG
CCGGATCTTGCGGCCCCTCGGCTTGAACGAATTGTTAGACATTATTTGCCGACTACCTTGGTGATCTCGC
CTTTCACGTAGTGGACAAATTCTTCCAACTGATCTGCGCGCGAGGCCAAGCGATCTTCTTCTTGTCCAAG
ATAAGCCTGTCTAGCTTCAAGTATGACGGGCTGATACTGGGCCGGCAGGCGCTCCATTGCCCAGTCGGCA
GCGACATCCTTCGGCGCGATTTTGCCGGTTACTGCGCTGTACCAAATGCGGGACAACGTAAGCACTACAT
TTCGCTCATCGCCAGCCCAGTCGGGCGGCGAGTTCCATAGCGTTAAGGTTTCATTTAGCGCCTCAAATAG
ATCCTGTTCAGGAACCGGATCAAAGAGTTCCTCCGCCGCTGGACCTACCAAGGCAACGCTATGTTCTCTT
GCTTTTGTCAGCAAGATAGCCAGATCAATGTCGATCGTGGCTGGCTCGAAGATACCTGCAAGAATGTCAT
TGCGCTGCCATTCTCCAAATTGCAGTTCGCGCTTAGCTGGATAACGCCACGGAATGATGTCGTCGTGCAC
AACAATGGTGACTTCTACAGCGCGGAGAATCTCGCTCTCTCCAGGGGAAGCCGAAGTTTCCAAAAGGTCG
TTGATCAAAGCTCGCCGCGTTGTTTCATCAAGCCTTACGGTCACCGTAACCAGCAAATCAATATCACTGT
GTGGCTTCAGGCCGCCATCCACTGCGGAGCCGTACAAATGTACGGCCAGCAACGTCGGTTCGAGATGGCG
CTCGATGACGCCAACTACCTCTGATAGTTGAGTCGATACTTCGGCGATCACCGCTTCCCTCATACTCTTC
CTTTTTCAATATTATTGAAGCATTTATCAGGGTTATTGTCTCATGAGCGGATACATATTTGAATGTATTT
AGAAAAATAAACAAATAGCTAGCTCACTCGGTCGCTACGCTCCGGGCGTGAGACTGCGGCGGGCGCTGCG
GACACATACAAAGTTACCCACAGATTCCGTGGATAAGCAGGGGACTAACATGTGAGGCAAAACAGCAGGG
CCGCGCCGGTGGCGTTTTTCCATAGGCTCCGCCCTCCTGCCAGAGTTCACATAAACAGACGCTTTTCCGG
TGCATCTGTGGGAGCCGTGAGGCTCAACCATGAATCTGACAGTACGGGCGAAACCCGACAGGACTTAAAG
ATCCCCACCGTTTCCGGCGGGTCGCTCCCTCTTGCGCTCTCCTGTTCCGACCCTGCCGTTTACCGGATAC
CTGTTCCGCCTTTCTCCCTTACGGGAAGTGTGGCGCTTTCTCATAGCTCACACACTGGTATCTCGGCTCG
GTGTAGGTCGTTCGCTCCAAGCTGGGCTGTAAGCAAGAACTCCCCGTTCAGCCCGACTGCTGCGCCTTAT
CCGGTAACTGTTCACTTGAGTCCAACCCGGAAAAGCACGGTAAAACGCCACTGGCAGCAGCCATTGGTAA
CTGGGAGTTCGCAGAGGATTTGTTTAGCTAAACACGCGGTTGCTCTTGAAGTGTGCGCCAAAGTCCGGCT
ACACTGGAAGGACAGATTTGGTTGCTGTGCTCTGCGAAAGCCAGTTACCACGGTTAAGCAGTTCCCCAAC
TGACTTAACCTTCGATCAAACCACCTCCCCAGGTGGTTTTTTCGAAGGTTAAGTCAGTTGGGGAACTGCT
TAACCTTCGATCAAACCACCTCCCCAGGTGGTTTTTTCGTTTACAGGGCAAAAGATTACGCGCAGAAAAA
AAGGATCTCAAGAAGATCCTTTGATCTTTTCTACTGAACCGCTCTAGATTTCAGTGCAATTTATCTCTTC
AAATGTAGCACCTGAAGTCAGCCCCATACGATATAAGTTGTAATTCTCATGTTAGTCATGCCCCGCGCCC
ACCGGAAGGAGCTGACTGGGTTGAAGGCTCTCAAGGGCATCGGTCGAGATCCCGGTGCCTAATGAGTGAG
CTAACTTACATTAATTGCGTTGCGCTCACTGCCCGCTTTCCAGTCGGGAAACCTGTCGTGCCAGCTGCAT
TAATGAATCGGCCAACGCGCGGGGAGAGGCGGTTTGCGTATTGGGCGCCAGGGTGGTTTTTCTTTTCACC
AGTGAGACGGGCAACAGCTGATTGCCCTTCACCGCCTGGCCCTGAGAGAGTTGCAGCAAGCGGTCCACGC
TGGTTTGCCCCAGCAGGCGAAAATCCTGTTTGATGGTGGTTAACGGCGGGATATAACATGAGCTGTCTTC
GGTATCGTCGTATCCCACTACCGAGATGTCCGCACCAACGCGCAGCCCGGACTCGGTAATGGCGCGCATT
GCGCCCAGCGCCATCTGATCGTTGGCAACCAGCATCGCAGTGGGAACGATGCCCTCATTCAGCATTTGCA
TGGTTTGTTGAAAACCGGACATGGCACTCCAGTCGCCTTCCCGTTCCGCTATCGGCTGAATTTGATTGCG
AGTGAGATATTTATGCCAGCCAGCCAGACGCAGACGCGCCGAGACAGAACTTAATGGGCCCGCTAACAGC
GCGATTTGCTGGTGACCCAATGCGACCAGATGCTCCACGCCCAGTCGCGTACCGTCTTCATGGGAGAAAA
TAATACTGTTGATGGGTGTCTGGTCAGAGACATCAAGAAATAACGCCGGAACATTAGTGCAGGCAGCTTC
CACAGCAATGGCATCCTGGTCATCCAGCGGATAGTTAATGATCAGCCCACTGACGCGTTGCGCGAGAAGA
TTGTGCACCGCCGCTTTACAGGCTTCGACGCCGCTTCGTTCTACCATCGACACCACCACGCTGGCACCCA
GTTGATCGGCGCGAGATTTAATCGCCGCGACAATTTGCGACGGCGCGTGCAGGGCCAGACTGGAGGTGGC
AACGCCAATCAGCAACGACTGTTTGCCCGCCAGTTGTTGTGCCACGCGGTTGGGAATGTAATTCAGCTCC
GCCATCGCCGCTTCCACTTTTTCCCGCGTTTTCGCAGAAACGTGGCTGGCCTGGTTCACCACGCGGGAAA
CGGTCTGATAAGAGACACCGGCATACTCTGCGACATCGTATAACGTTACTGGTTTCACATTCACCACCCT
GAATTGACTCTCTTCCGGGCGCTATCATGCCATACCGCGAAAGGTTTTGCGCCATTCGATGGTGTCCGGG
ATCTCGACGCTCTCCCTTATGCGACTCCTGCATTAGGAAA
Features (pLannotate 1.2.2; 26 found; start..end, strand, type, name):
      2..20      +  promoter       T7 promoter: promoter for bacteriophage T7 RNA polymerase
     21..45      +  protein_bind   lac operator: The lac repressor binds to the lac operator to inhibit transcription in E. coli. This inhibition can be relieved by adding lactose or isopropyl-β-D-thiogalactopyranoside (IPTG). lac repressor encoded by lacI
     60..82      +  RBS            RBS: efficient ribosome binding site from bacteriophage T7 gene 10 (Olins and Rangwala, 1989)
    140..430     +  CDS            SUMO1: SUMO1_HUMAN - Also known as SMT3C, SMT3H3, UBL1. Experimental evidence at protein level: Swiss-Prot protein existence level 1. Ubiquitin-like protein that can be covalently attached to proteins as a monomer or a lysine-linked polymer. Covalent attachment via an isopeptide bond to its substrates requires prior activation by the E1 complex SAE1-SAE2 and linkage to the E2 enzyme UBE2I, and can be promoted by E3 ligases such as PIAS1-4, RANBP2 or CBX4. This post- translational modification on lysine residues of proteins plays a crucial role in a number of cellular processes such as nuclear transpo
    501..542     +  terminator     T7 terminator (fragment): transcription terminator for bacteriophage T7 RNA polymerase
    579..597     +  promoter       T7 promoter: promoter for bacteriophage T7 RNA polymerase
    598..622     +  protein_bind   lac operator: The lac repressor binds to the lac operator to inhibit transcription in E. coli. This inhibition can be relieved by adding lactose or isopropyl-β-D-thiogalactopyranoside (IPTG). lac repressor encoded by lacI
    665..1138    +  CDS            UBE2I: UBC9_CHICK - Also known as UBC9, UBCE9. Experimental evidence at protein level: Swiss-Prot protein existence level 1. Accepts the ubiquitin-like proteins SUMO1, SUMO2 and SUMO3 from the UBLE1A-UBLE1B E1 complex and catalyzes their covalent attachment to other proteins with the help of an E3 ligase such as RANBP2 or CBX4. Essential for nuclear architecture and chromosome segregation. From Gallus gallus (Chicken).
   1154..1195    +  CDS            S-Tag (fragment): affinity and epitope tag derived from pancreatic ribonuclease A
   1225..1242    +  CDS            SET1 (fragment): solubility-enhancement tag derived from T7 phage gene 10B
   1250..1297    +  terminator     T7 terminator: transcription terminator for bacteriophage T7 RNA polymerase
   1382..1400    +  promoter       T7 promoter: promoter for bacteriophage T7 RNA polymerase
   1401..1425    +  protein_bind   lac operator: The lac repressor binds to the lac operator to inhibit transcription in E. coli. This inhibition can be relieved by adding lactose or isopropyl-β-D-thiogalactopyranoside (IPTG). lac repressor encoded by lacI
   1495..3414    +  CDS            UBA2: SAE2_HUMAN - Also known as SAE2, UBLE1B. Experimental evidence at protein level: Swiss-Prot protein existence level 1. The heterodimer acts as an E1 ligase for SUMO1, SUMO2, SUMO3, and probably SUMO4. It mediates ATP-dependent activation of SUMO proteins followed by formation of a thioester bond between a SUMO protein and a conserved active site cysteine residue on UBA2/SAE2. From Homo sapiens (Human).
   3446..4483    +  CDS            SAE1: SAE1_HUMAN - Also known as AOS1, SUA1, UBLE1A. Experimental evidence at protein level: Swiss-Prot protein existence level 1. The heterodimer acts as an E1 ligase for SUMO1, SUMO2, SUMO3, and probably SUMO4. It mediates ATP-dependent activation of SUMO proteins followed by formation of a thioester bond between a SUMO protein and a conserved active site cysteine residue on UBA2/SAE2. From Homo sapiens (Human).
   4489..4506    +  CDS            SET1 (fragment): solubility-enhancement tag derived from T7 phage gene 10B
   4514..4561    +  terminator     T7 terminator: transcription terminator for bacteriophage T7 RNA polymerase
   4732..5523    -  CDS            SmR: aminoglycoside adenylyltransferase (Murphy, 1985); aadA; confers resistance to spectinomycin and streptomycin
   5524..5615    -  promoter       AmpR promoter: bla
   5663..6344    -  rep_origin     CloDF13 ori (fragment): Plasmids containing the CloDF13 (CDF) origin of replication can be propagated in E. coli cells that contain additional plasmids with compatible origins.
   6369..6466    -  rep_origin     CloDF13 ori (fragment): Plasmids containing the CloDF13 (CDF) origin of replication can be propagated in E. coli cells that contain additional plasmids with compatible origins.
   6563..6627    -  CDS            TcR (fragment): tetracycline efflux protein; tet; confers resistance to tetracycline
   6642..6663    -  protein_bind   CAP binding site: CAP binding activates transcription in the presence of cAMP. E. coli catabolite activator protein
   6676..7758    -  CDS            lacI: lac repressor; lacI; The lac repressor binds to the lac operator to inhibit transcription in E. coli. This inhibition can be relieved by adding lactose or isopropyl-β-D-thiogalactopyranoside (IPTG).
   7759..7836    -  promoter       lacI promoter: lacI
   7844..7879    -  CDS            TcR (fragment): tetracycline efflux protein; tet; confers resistance to tetracycline
