[The description below was written by a language model from this plasmid's Addgene catalogue record, the feature table of its GenBank file and pLannotate feature annotations shown in this document.]
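Description:
pSUMO1 is a bacterial expression plasmid built on the Novagen pCDFDuet-1 backbone that co-produces the core human SUMO1 conjugation machinery in E. coli. It replicates from the low-copy CloDF13 origin, which is compatible with other common plasmid origins, and is selected through the aadA gene conferring streptomycin/spectinomycin resistance. A backbone lacI gene supplies lac repressor, so each of the plasmid's T7 promoter/lac operator units is held off until induction with IPTG in a host providing T7 RNA polymerase, such as BL21(DE3).

The feature tables show three T7-lacO expression units in tandem. The first drives SUMO1 with an N-terminal 6xHis tag from the backbone; the insert is recorded as ending at the C-terminal Gly-Gly, meaning the mature, conjugation-competent form. A linker carrying a T7 terminator was added between the original Duet units, and a terminator fragment is annotated just downstream of SUMO1. The second unit expresses the E2 conjugating enzyme UBE2I (Ubc9), followed by backbone S-tag sequence and a T7 terminator; whether the S-tag is fused to the protein is not stated. The automated annotation matched this CDS to the chicken orthologue, but the catalogue lists it as human. The third unit is bicistronic: UBA2 (SAE2) is transcribed from the T7 promoter and SAE1 (Aos1) follows with its own ribosome binding site, so the two E1 subunits come from one transcript.

The plasmid is intended for co-transformation with a second, compatible vector encoding a target protein, allowing SUMO1-modified recombinant protein to be produced in bacteria. The sequenced record is 7,880 nt, slightly longer than the 7,815 bp catalogue map, with the difference falling around the origin region.
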