Addgene plasmid #52258: pSUMO1
Purpose: Bacterial expression of human 6His-tagged SUMO1, SUMO-E1 and SUMO-E2
Depositing lab: Primo Schaer. Depositing organization: University of Basel. Publication: Versatile Recombinant SUMOylation System for the Production of SUMO-Modified Protein. Weber AR, Schuermann D, Schar P. PLoS One. 2014 Jul 9;9(7):e102157. doi: 10.1371/journal.pone.0102157. eCollection 2014. PubMed 25007328.
Backbone
  Vector backbone: pCDFDuet-1
  Backbone manufacturer: Novagen
  Backbone size w/o insert (bp): 3781
  Total vector size (bp): 7815
  Modifications to backbone: linker with T7 terminator cloned into the AflII site between the two expression units of pCDFDuet1
  Vector type: Bacterial Expression
Growth in bacteria
  Bacterial resistance: Streptomycin, 50 μg/mL
  Growth temperature: 37°C
  Growth strain: DH5alpha
  Growth instructions: In combination with a second vector for protein expression in BL21(DE3) cells, the selection pressure was reduced by half to 25 mg/L Streptomycin
  Copy number: Low Copy
Gene/Insert 1
  Gene/Insert name: SUMO-1 (alt names: Ubl1; SMT3)
  Species: H. sapiens (human)
  Insert size (bp): 342
  Mutation: C-terminal gly-gly
  GenBank ID: NM_003352.4
  Entrez Gene: SUMO1 (a.k.a. DAP1, GMP1, OFC10, PIC1, SENP2, SMT3, SMT3C, SMT3H3, UBL1)
  Promoter: T7
  Tag / fusion protein: 6His-tag (N terminal on backbone)
  Cloning method: Restriction Enzyme; 5′ cloning site BglII (destroyed during cloning); 3′ cloning site PstI (not destroyed)
  Sequencing primers: 5′ AGGAGATATACCATGGGCAGC
Gene/Insert 2
  Gene/Insert name: UBE2l (alt name: Ubc9)
  Species: H. sapiens (human)
  Insert size (bp): 474
  GenBank ID: NM_003345.4
  Entrez Gene: UBE2I (a.k.a. C358B7.1, P18, UBC9)
  Promoter: T7
  Cloning method: Restriction Enzyme; 5′ cloning site SphI (not destroyed); 3′ cloning site KpnI (not destroyed)
  Sequencing primers: 5′ GATTATGCGG CCGTGTACAA; 3′ TGCTAGTTATTGCTCAGCGG
Gene/Insert 3
  Gene/Insert name: SAE-2 (alt name: UBA 2)
  Insert size (bp): 1947
  GenBank ID: NM_005499.2
  Entrez Gene: UBA2 (a.k.a. ACCES, ARX, HRIHFB2115, SAE2)
  Promoter: T7
  Cloning method: Restriction Enzyme; 5′ cloning site EcoRI (destroyed during cloning); 3′ cloning site NotI (unknown if destroyed)
  Sequencing primers: 5′ TTGTACACGGCCGCATAATC
Gene/Insert 4
  Gene/Insert name: SAE-1 (alt names: Aos1; UBLE1A)
  Species: H. sapiens (human)
  Insert size (bp): 1041
  GenBank ID: NM_005500.2
  Entrez Gene: SAE1 (a.k.a. AOS1, HSPC140, SUA1, UBLE1A)
  Promoter: rbs
  Cloning method: Restriction Enzyme; 5′ cloning site NotI (unknown if destroyed); 3′ cloning site NheI (destroyed during cloning)
  Sequencing primers: 5′ GATGAGAAAGAGAATCTCAG
Resource information
  A portion of this plasmid was derived from a plasmid made by: cDNAs of the SUMO components were amplified from pGEX-based expression vectors kindly gifted by Ronald Hay and Marc Hottiger
Terms and licenses: Academic/Nonprofit Terms; Industry Terms: Not Available to Industry
How to cite: pSUMO1 was a gift from Primo Schaer (Addgene plasmid # 52258 ; http://n2t.net/addgene:52258 ; RRID:Addgene_52258)
