>Addgene plasmid #52258 | pSUMO1 | addgene partial sequence | sequence record 86058 | LacI-R 5'-GGCATACTCTGCGACATCGT-3'
CCCTGAATTGACTCTCTTCCGGGCGCTATCATGCCATACCGCGAAAGGTTTTGCGCCATTCGATGGTGTC
CGGGATCTCGACGCTCTCCCTTATGCGACTCCTGCATTAGGAAATTAATACGACTCACTATAGGGGAATT
GTGAGCGGATAACAATTCCCCTGTAGAAATAATTTTGTTTAACTTTAATAAGGAGATATACCATGGGCAG
CAGCCATCACCATCATCACCACAGCCAGGATCTGGTTCCGCGTATGTCTGACCAGGAGGCCAAACCTTCA
ACTGAGGACTTGGGGGATAAGAAGGAAGGTGAATATATTAAACTCAAAGTCATTGGACAGGATAGCAGTG
AGATTCACTTCAAAGTGAAAATGACAACACATCTCAAGAAACTCAAAGAATCATACTGTCAAAGACAGGG
TGTTCCAATGAATTCACTCAGGTTTCTCTTTGAGGGTCAGAGAATTGCTGATAATCATACTCCAAAAGAA
CTGGGAATGGAGGAAGAAGATGTGATTGAAGTTTATCAGGAACAAACGGGGGGTTAGGGATCCCCGGGAA
TTCATCGTGACTGACTGACGCTGCAGGTCGACAAGCTTGCGGCCGCATAATGCTTAACCCCTTGGGGCCT
CTAAACGGGTCTTGAGGGGTTTTTTGCATGCATCGTATTGTACACGGCCGCATAATCGAAATTAATACGA
CTCACTATAGGGGAATTGTGAGCGGATAACAATTCCCCATCTTAGTATATTAGTTAAGTATAAGAAGGAG
ATATACATATGTCGGGGATCGCCCTCAGCAGACTCGCCCAGGAGAGGAAAGCATGGAGGAAAGACCACCC
ATTTGGTTTCGTGGCTGTCCCAACAA
