>Addgene plasmid #52258 | pSUMO1 | addgene partial sequence | sequence record 86287 | pK03-L 5'-AGGGCAGGGTCGTTAAATAGC-3'
TTGACTACCGGAAGCAGTGTGACCGTGTGCTTCTCAAATGCCTGAGGTTTCAGCAAAAAACCCCTCAAGA
CCCGTTTAGAGGCCCCAAGGGGTTATGCTAGTTATTGCTCAGCGGTGGCAGCAGCCTAGCCCTTGGGGCC
AAGGCACTCCACAATCCCATTCCCCTTCATGCCATCGAAGAAGAAGAAGTTGTTGTGAGGAGGGTCCCGC
TGAGACAGGGCCTTCACAATTTCCTGTGCCAAAATCCCTCCAACCACCGCACACACTGGGGCCATCTCGG
AGAAGCAGTACCTGACAAAGTCCTCAGGAAGCAGGTCAGGACTAATACCCAGTGAGTCAAGCACATCATT
TCGTATCTGGAGCAACAACTCAGAATCTTCCTCATATGTATCAGAACTGGGATCTCTTCCTTTATCTGTA
CGGAACTTTAAGAGCACTTGAAGGAGAAAGTAGTCGGAGGTCGTGCGCTTCAGAGCAGCCTTTGCTTTCT
CACTGCTCCAGTCCACCTCCAGGGCTTCTTTAACAGGGCAGAAGACCACCTTCTTTTTGACCATCGTTGT
CTCAGAAGAATCAAGTTTTGCTCTCTTGGTGTCGGGCCCATCTTCTACTCCTTGGCTAACTTTGGCAACT
TTAGTTTTCTCCTCTACAAACTCATGCTCTCCTAGATTGGCAAATGTGTATCCATGGTA
