>Addgene plasmid #52258 | pSUMO1 | addgene partial sequence | sequence record 90274 | SAE1-R 5'-GGATCTGCCGGTCATACTGT-3'
GCCGCCGCCAGCCTCCTCCTTCTCCACCATAGTTAATTCCTCCTTTTAATGCGGCCGCTCAATCTAATGC
TATGACATCATCAAGCTCTTCCTTCTGTTCTATACGTGACCTCTTTGCACTGAGATTCTCTTTCTCATCT
AATTTCCTCTTGCGGCTTCTCTCTTCTTCACTGACGTCGGCATTATTTGAAGAATCTTCTTCATCCGAAT
CAACTATGAGAACGTCATCTTGCTCTTGAGCTGTGGAGGTGGAGGGCTGAGCTCCATCATCACTGCCATT
GGTTATGCTTTTGGCAGCATCTTCAGCTTGTTTGGGCCCCACTTTTTCCGGAGCATCACCAACAACTTCA
AATTCAACGTCCTTTCCTAGGTCTTCACTATGAAGGATGTTGATCAATAAAGTATAGTCCTGGAGGAAGT
CATCTGCTTGAAGCCGGCTGCCATTTCTAATTCCAAATTCTGACAACTTCTTGTGATTATTAGCTTCCGT
CTCTCCCTCTTCGGAAGATATTAGGATTGTTCCTTTCCCATCTTCAATTTGGACATCTGGTGCTACCATA
GCAAATTTTTCTTTCACTATCTTGTCTTGTAAGGTGAGAACAGTCACTTTATGGACATTCAGCCGCACAG
TCACCTCTGGCTTGCTGGCACATACATAACAATTGGGGTTGGGAGGATCCAGTGCACAAGGCACAAGAAG
CTTCTTTCTTGGGTTTGGTTGTTTATTCAAAAAAATTGTTCTGCACTGGTCTATTTTTCCTGATAAAATC
TTCAATCCTTCCAATACTATCAACCCAGCAATTACTGCATTAGTAGTAGCAATAGCAGGAATAATGTTCC
CTGCCATTGATTTGATATCAA
